>Addgene plasmid #99575 | AbVec1.1-IGLC2-XhoI | addgene full sequence | sequence record 192587 | Addgene NGS Result
GCGCCCAATACGCAAACCGCCTCTCCCCGCGCGTTGGCCGATTCATTAATCCAACTGGCACGACAGGTTT
CCCGACTGGAAAGCGGGCAGTGAGCGCAACGCAATTAATGTGAGTTAGCTCACTCATTAGGCACCCCAGG
CTTTACACTTTATGCTTCCGGCTCGTATGTTGTGTGGAATTGTGAGCGGATAACAATTTCACACAGGAAA
CAGCTATGACATGATTACGAATTAATTCGAGCTCGCCCGACATTGATTATTGACTAGTTATTAATAGTAA
TCAATTACGGGGTCATTAGTTCATAGCCCATATATGGAGTTCCGCGTTACATAACTTACGGTAAATGGCC
CGCCTGGCTGACCGCCCAACGACCCCCGCCCATTGACGTCAATAATGACGTATGTTCCCATAGTAACGCC
AATAGGGACTTTCCATTGACGTCAATGGGTGGAGTATTTACGGTAAACTGCCCACTTGGCAGTACATCAA
GTGTATCATATGCCAAGTACGCCCCCTATTGACGTCAATGACGGTAAATGGCCCGCCTGGCATTATGCCC
AGTACATGACCTTATGGGACTTTCCTACTTGGCAGTACATCTACGTATTAGTCATCGCTATTACCATGGT
GATGCGGTTTTGGCAGTACATCAATGGGCGTGGATAGCGGTTTGACTCACGGGGATTTCCAAGTCTCCAC
CCCATTGACGTCAATGGGAGTTTGTTTTGGCACCAAAATCAACGGGACTTTCCAAAATGTCGTAACAACT
CCGCCCCATTGACGCAAATGGGCGGTAGGCGTGTACGGTGGGAGGTCTATATAAGCAGAGCTCGTTTAGT
GAACCGTCAGATCGCCTGGAGACGCCATCCACGCTGTTTTGACCTCCATAGAAGACACCGGGACCGATCC
AGCCTCCGCGGCCGGGAACGGTGCATTGGAACGCGGATTCCCCGTGCCAAGAGTGACGTAAGTACCGCCT
ATAGAGTCTATAGGCCCACCCCCTTGGCTTCGTTAGAACGCGGCTACAATTAATACATAACCTTATGTAT
CATACACATACGATTTAGGTGACACTATAGAATAACATCCACTTTGCCTTTCTCTCCACAGGTGTCCACT
CCCAGGTCCAACTGCACCTCGGTTCTATCGATTGAATTCCACCATGGGATGGTCATGTATCATCCTTTTT
CTAGTAGCAACTGCAACCGGTTGACTAACTAGCCTCGAGTGAGGAGCTTCAAGCCAACAAGGCCACACTG
GTGTGTCTCATAAGTGACTTCTACCCGGGAGCCGTGACAGTGGCCTGGAAGGCAGATAGCAGCCCCGTCA
AGGCGGGAGTGGAGACCACCACACCCTCCAAACAAAGCAACAACAAGTACGCGGCCAGCAGCTACCTGAG
CCTGACGCCTGAGCAGTGGAAGTCCCACAGAAGCTACAGCTGCCAGGTCACGCATGAAGGGAGCACCGTG
GAGAAGACAGTGGCCCCTACAGAATGTTCATAGAAGCTTGGCCGCCATGGCCCAACTTGTTTATTGCAGC
TTATAATGGTTACAAATAAAGCAATAGCATCACAAATTTCACAAATAAAGCATTTTTTTCACTGCATTCT
AGTTGTGGTTTGTCCAAACTCATCAATGTATCTTATCATGTCTGGATCGGGAATTAATTCGGCGCAGCAC
CATGGCCTGAAATAACCTCTGAAAGAGGAACTTGGTTAGGTACCTTCTGAGGCGGAAAGAACCATCTGTG
GAATGTGTGTCAGTTAGGGTGTGGAAAGTCCCCAGGCTCCCCAGCAGGCAGAAGTATGCAAAGCATGCAT
CTCAATTAGTCAGCAACCAGGTGTGGAAAGTCCCCAGGCTCCCCAGCAGGCAGAAGTATGCAAAGCATGC
ATCTCAATTAGTCAGCAACCATAGTCCCGCCCCTAACTCCGCCCATCCCGCCCCTAACTCCGCCCAGTTC
CGCCCATTCTCCGCCCCATGGCTGACTAATTTTTTTTATTTATGCAGAGGCCGAGGCCGCCTCGGCCTCT
GAGCTATTCCAGAAGTAGTGAGGAGGCTTTTTTGGAGGCCTAGGCTTTTGCAAAAAGCTGTTAACAGCTT
GGCACTGGCCGTCGTTTTACAACGTCGTGACTGGGAAAACCCTGGCGTTACCCAACTTAATCGCCTTGCA
GCACATCCCCCTTTCGCCAGTTGGCGTAATAGCGAAGAGGCCCGCACCGATCGCCCTTCCCAACAGTTGC
GCAGCCTGAATGGCGAATGGCGCCTGATGCGGTATTTTCTCCTTACGCATCTGTGCGGTATTTCACACCG
CATA
[142 nt withheld, positions 2315-2456]
C
[141 nt withheld, positions 2458-2598]
CCTTTGACGTTGGAGTCCACGTTCTTT
[37 nt withheld, positions 2626-2662]
ACCCTATCTCGGGCTATTCTTTTGATTTATAAGGGATTTTGCCGATTTCGGCCTATTGGTTAAAAAATGA
GCTGATTTAACAAAAATTTAACGCGAATTTTAACAAAATATTAACGTTTACAATTTTATGGTGCACTCTC
AGTACAATCTGCTCTGATGCCGCATAGTTAAGCCAGCCCCGACACCCGCCAACACCCGCTGACGCGCCCT
GACGGGCTTGTCTGCTCCCGGCATCCGCTTACAGACAAGCTGTGACCGTCTCCGGGAGCTGCATGTGTCA
GAGGTTTTCACCGTCATCACCGAAACGCGCGAGACGAAAGGGCCTCGTGATACGCCTATTTTTATAGGTT
AATGTCATGATAATAATGGTTTCTTAGACGTCAGGTGGCACTTTTCGGGGAAATGTGCGCGGAACCCCTA
TTTGTTTATTTTTCTAAATACATTCAAATATGTATCCGCTCATGAGACAATAACCCTGATAAATGCTTCA
ATAATATTGAAAAAGGAAGAGTATGAGTATTCAACATTTCCGTGTCGCCCTTATTCCCTTTTTTGCGGCA
TTTTGCCTTCCTGTTTTTGCTCACCCAGAAACGCTGGTGAAAGTAAAAGATGCTGAAGATCAGTTGGGTG
CACGAGTGGGTTACATCGAACTGGATCTCAACAGCGGTAAGATCCTTGAGAGTTTTCGCCCCGAAGAACG
TTTTCCAATGATGAGCACTTTTAAAGTTCTGCTATGTGGCGCGGTATTATCCCGTATTGACGCCGGGCAA
GAGCAACTCGGTCGCCGCATACACTATTCTCAGAATGACTTGGTTGAGTACTCACCAGTCACAGAAAAGC
ATCTTACGGATGGCATGACAGTAAGAGAATTATGCAGTGCTGCCATAACCATGAGTGATAACACTGCGGC
CAACTTACTTCTGACAACGATCGGAGGACCGAAGGAGCTAACCGCTTTTTTGCACAACATGGGGGATCAT
GTAACTCGCCTTGATCGTTGGGAACCGGAGCTGAATGAAGCCATACCAAACGACGAGCGTGACACCACGA
TGCCTGTAGCAATGGCAACAACGTTGCGCAAACTATTAACTGGCGAACTACTTACTCTAGCTTCCCGGCA
ACAATTAATAGACTGGATGGAGGCGGATAAAGTTGCAGGACCACTTCTGCGCTCGGCCCTTCCGGCTGGC
TGGTTTATTGCTGATAAATCTGGAGCCGGTGAGCGTGGGTCTCGCGGTATCATTGCAGCACTGGGGCCAG
ATGGTAAGCCCTCCCGTATCGTAGTTATCTACACGACGGGGAGTCAGGCAACTATGGATGAACGAAATAG
ACAGATCGCTGAGATAGGTGCCTCACTGATTAAGCATTGGTAACTGTCAGACCAAGTTTACTCATATATA
CTTTAGATTGATTTAAAACTTCATTTTTAATTTAAAAGGATCTAGGTGAAGATCCTTTTTGATAATCTCA
TGACCAAAATCCCTTAACGTGAGTTTTCGTTCCACTGAGCGTCAGACCCCGTAGAAAAGATCAAAGGATC
TTCTTGAGATCCTTTTTTTCTGCGCGTAATCTGCTGCTTGCAAACAAAAAAACCACCGCTACCAGCGGTG
GTTTGTTTGCCGGATCAAGAGCTACCAACTCTTTTTCCGAAGGTAACTGGCTTCAGCAGAGCGCAGATAC
CAAATACTGTTCTTCTAGTGTAGCCGTAGTTAGGCCACCACTTCAAGAACTCTGTAGCACCGCCTACATA
CCTCGCTCTGCTAATCCTGTTACCAGTGGCTGCTGCCAGTGGCGATAAGTCGTGTCTTACCGGGTTGGAC
TCAAGACGATAGTTACCGGATAAGGCGCAGCGGTCGGGCTGAACGGGGGGTTCGTGCACACAGCCCAGCT
TGGAGCGAACGACCTACACCGAACTGAGATACCTACAGCGTGAGCTATGAGAAAGCGCCACGCTTCCCGA
AGGGAGAAAGGCGGACAGGTATCCGGTAAGCGGCAGGGTCGGAACAGGAGAGCGCACGAGGGAGCTTCCA
GGGGGAAACGCCTGGTATCTTTATAGTCCTGTCGGGTTTCGCCACCTCTGACTTGAGCGTCGATTTTTGT
GATGCTCGTCAGGGGGGCGGAGCCTATGGAAAAACGCCAGCAACGCGGCCTTTTTACGGTTCCTGGCCTT
TTGCTGGCCTTTTGCTCACATGTTCTTTCCTGCGTTATCCCCTGATTCTGTGGATAACCGTATTACCGCC
TTTGAGTGAGCTGATACCGCTCGCCGCAGCCGAACGACCGAGCGCAGCGAGTCAGTGAGCGAGGAAGCGG
AAGA
Features (pLannotate 1.2.2; 20 found; start..end, strand, type, name):
      1..93      +  CDS            lacI (fragment): lac repressor; lacI; The lac repressor binds to the lac operator to inhibit transcription in E. coli. This inhibition can be relieved by adding lactose or isopropyl-β-D-thiogalactopyranoside (IPTG).
    106..127     +  protein_bind   CAP binding site: CAP binding activates transcription in the presence of cAMP. E. coli catabolite activator protein
    142..172     +  promoter       lac promoter: promoter for the E. coli lac operon
    180..196     +  protein_bind   lac operator: The lac repressor binds to the lac operator to inhibit transcription in E. coli. This inhibition can be relieved by adding lactose or isopropyl-β-D-thiogalactopyranoside (IPTG). lac repressor encoded by lacI
    249..628     +  enhancer       CMV enhancer: human cytomegalovirus immediate early enhancer
    629..832     +  promoter       CMV promoter: human cytomegalovirus (CMV) immediate early promoter
    968..1011    +  intron         CMV intron (fragment): modified intron A from human cytomegalovirus
   1063..1081    +  promoter       SP6 promoter: promoter for bacteriophage SP6 RNA polymerase
   1085..1122    +  CDS            IgH signal sequence (fragment): signal sequence from the mouse immunoglobulin heavy chain variable region
   1225..1500    +  CDS            IGLC2 (fragment): IGLC2_HUMAN - Experimental evidence at protein level: Swiss-Prot protein existence level 1. Constant region of immunoglobulin light chains. Immunoglobulins, also known as antibodies, are membrane-bound or secreted glycoproteins produced by B lymphocytes. In the recognition phase of humoral immunity, the membrane-bound immunoglobulins serve as receptors which, upon binding of a specific antigen, trigger the clonal expansion and differentiation of B lymphocytes into immunoglobulins- secreting plasma cells. Secreted immunoglobulins mediate the effector phase of humoral immunity, which results in
   1524..1658    +  polyA_signal   SV40 poly(A) signal: SV40 polyadenylation signal
   1755..2084    +  promoter       SV40 promoter: SV40 enhancer and early promoter
   2103..2257    +  CDS            lacZα (fragment): LacZα fragment of β-galactosidase; lacZ fragment
   2263..2314    -  misc_feature   bom (fragment): basis of mobility region from pBR322
   2333..2713    +  rep_origin     M13 ori (sequence partly withheld): M13 bacteriophage origin of replication; arrow indicates direction of (+) strand synthesis
   2789..2838    -  misc_feature   bom (fragment): basis of mobility region from pBR322
   2940..2975    -  CDS            rop (fragment): Rop protein, which maintains plasmids at low copy number; rop
   3070..3174    +  promoter       AmpR promoter: bla
   3175..4035    +  CDS            AmpR: β-lactamase; bla; confers resistance to ampicillin, carbenicillin, and related antibiotics
   4206..4794    +  rep_origin     ori: high-copy-number ColE1/pMB1/pBR322/pUC origin of replication
