[The description below was written by a language model from this plasmid's Addgene catalogue record and pLannotate feature annotations shown in this document.]
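Description:
AbVec1.1-IGLC2-XhoI is an empty mammalian expression backbone of 4,976 bp, built on pUC19, for producing recombinant immunoglobulin light chains carrying the human lambda 2 constant region. It is propagated in E. coli as a high-copy plasmid through the ColE1/pUC-type origin and selected with ampicillin via the β-lactamase gene (AmpR) and its own promoter. The annotation also picks up an M13 phage origin, which can support single-stranded DNA production. Short remnants of lacI, the lac promoter and operator, lacZα, bom and rop also appear and look like vestiges of the cloning-vector ancestry rather than functional parts.

The expression cassette is driven by the human cytomegalovirus immediate-early enhancer and promoter, followed by a fragment of CMV intron A and an SP6 promoter. Downstream lies a partial mouse immunoglobulin heavy-chain signal sequence, which directs the translated chain into the secretory pathway. It is followed by a gap and then the IGLC2 constant-region coding sequence, with an SV40 polyadenylation signal closing the cassette. The layout implies that a lambda variable region is inserted by restriction cloning between the leader and the constant region to give a complete secreted light chain. The name suggests an XhoI site is involved, although the record does not list the cloning sites. An SV40 enhancer/early promoter sits after the poly(A) signal, but no mammalian selection marker is annotated.

The associated work concerns generating monoclonal antibodies from single human B cells by RT-PCR and expression-vector cloning. In that setting, this plasmid would presumably be used together with a heavy-chain expression vector in mammalian cells to produce whole antibodies.
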