Addgene plasmid #99575: AbVec1.1-IGLC2-XhoI
Purpose: (Empty Backbone) Expression of immunoglobulin light chains in mammalian cells, human lambda 2 constant region
Depositing lab: Hedda Wardemann. Depositing organization: Deutsches Krebsforschungszentrum (DKFZ). Publication: Efficient generation of monoclonal antibodies from single human B cells by single cell RT-PCR and expression vector cloning. Tiller T, Meffre E, Yurasov S, Tsuiji M, Nussenzweig MC, Wardemann H. J Immunol Methods. 2008 Jan 1;329(1-2):112-24. Epub 2007 Oct 31. 10.1016/j.jim.2007.09.017 PubMed 17996249.
Backbone
  Vector backbone: pUC19
  Backbone size (bp): 4976
  Vector type: Mammalian Expression
  Promoter: hCMV IE1 gene promoter
Growth in bacteria
  Bacterial resistance: Ampicillin, 100 μg/mL
  Growth temperature: 37°C
  Growth strain: DH5alpha
  Copy number: High Copy
Gene/Insert
  Cloning method: Restriction Enzyme
  Sequencing primers: 5′ GCTTCGTTAGAACGCGGCTAC
Terms and licenses: Academic/Nonprofit Terms; Industry Terms: Not Available to Industry
How to cite: AbVec1.1-IGLC2-XhoI was a gift from Hedda Wardemann (Addgene plasmid # 99575 ; http://n2t.net/addgene:99575 ; RRID:Addgene_99575)
